>Addgene plasmid #194382 | pcDNA3.1_Zeo_ARRB2-1-383-CTEV-2xHA | addgene full sequence | sequence record 381564 | Addgene NGS Result
GACGGATCGGGAGATCTCCCGATCCCCTATGGTGCACTCTCAGTACAATCTGCTCTGATGCCGCATAGTT
AAGCCAGTATCTGCTCCCTGCTTGTGTGTTGGAGGTCGCTGAGTAGTGCGCGAGCAAAATTTAAGCTACA
ACAAGGCAAGGCTTGACCGACAATTGCATGAAGAATCTGCTTAGGGTTAGGCGTTTTGCGCTGCTTCGCG
ATGTACGGGCCAGATATACGCGTTGACATTGATTATTGACTAGTTATTAATAGTAATCAATTACGGGGTC
ATTAGTTCATAGCCCATATATGGAGTTCCGCGTTACATAACTTACGGTAAATGGCCCGCCTGGCTGACCG
CCCAACGACCCCCGCCCATTGACGTCAATAATGACGTATGTTCCCATAGTAACGCCAATAGGGACTTTCC
ATTGACGTCAATGGGTGGAGTATTTACGGTAAACTGCCCACTTGGCAGTACATCAAGTGTATCATATGCC
AAGTACGCCCCCTATTGACGTCAATGACGGTAAATGGCCCGCCTGGCATTATGCCCAGTACATGACCTTA
TGGGACTTTCCTACTTGGCAGTACATCTACGTATTAGTCATCGCTATTACCATGGTGATGCGGTTTTGGC
AGTACATCAATGGGCGTGGATAGCGGTTTGACTCACGGGGATTTCCAAGTCTCCACCCCATTGACGTCAA
TGGGAGTTTGTTTTGGCACCAAAATCAACGGGACTTTCCAAAATGTCGTAACAACTCCGCCCCATTGACG
CAAATGGGCGGTAGGCGTGTACGGTGGGAGGTCTATATAAGCAGAGCTCTCTGGCTAACTAGAGAACCCA
CTGCTTACTGGCTTATCGAAATTAATACGACTCACTATAGGGAGACCCAAGCTGGCTAGCGTTTAAACGG
GCCCTCTAGACTCGAGCGGCCGCGATATCAACAAGTTTGTACAAAAAAGCAGGCTCTACCATGGGGGAGA
AACCCGGGACCAGGGTCTTCAAGAAGTCGAGCCCTAACTGCAAGCTCACCGTGTACTTGGGCAAGCGGGA
CTTCGTAGATCACCTGGACAAAGTGGACCCTGTAGATGGCGTGGTGCTTGTGGACCCTGACTACCTGAAG
GACCGCAAAGTGTTTGTGACCCTCACCTGCGCCTTCCGCTATGGCCGTGAAGACCTGGATGTGCTGGGCT
TGTCCTTCCGCAAAGACCTGTTCATCGCCACCTACCAGGCCTTCCCCCCGGTGCCCAACCCACCCCGGCC
CCCCACCCGCCTGCAGGACCGGCTGCTGAGGAAGCTGGGCCAGCATGCCCACCCCTTCTTCTTCACCATA
CCCCAGAATCTTCCATGCTCCGTCACACTGCAGCCAGGCCCAGAGGATACAGGAAAGGCCTGCGGCGTAG
ACTTTGAGATTCGAGCCTTCTGTGCTAAATCACTAGAAGAGAAAAGCCACAAAAGGAACTCTGTGCGGCT
GGTGATCCGAAAGGTGCAGTTCGCCCCGGAGAAACCCGGCCCCCAGCCTTCAGCCGAAACCACACGCCAC
TTCCTCATGTCTGACCGGTCCCTGCACCTCGAGGCTTCCCTGGACAAGGAGCTGTACTACCATGGGGAGC
CCCTCAATGTAAATGTCCACGTCACCAACAACTCCACCAAGACCGTCAAGAAGATCAAAGTCTCTGTGAG
ACAGTACGCCGACATCTGCCTCTTCAGCACCGCCCAGTACAAGTGTCCTGTGGCTCAACTCGAACAAGAT
GACCAGGTATCTCCCAGCTCCACATTCTGTAAGGTGTACACCATAACCCCACTGCTCAGTGACAACCGGG
AGAAGCGGGGTCTCGCCCTGGATGGGAAACTCAAGCACGAGGACACCAACCTGGCTTCCAGCACCATCGT
GAAGGAGGGTGCCAACAAGGAGGTGCTGGGAATCCTGGTGTCCTACAGGGTCAAGGTGAAGCTGGTGGTG
TCTCGAGGCGGGGATGTCTCTGTGGAGCTGCCTTTTGTTCTTATGCACCCCAAGCCCCACGACCACATCC
CCCTCCCCAGACCCCAGTCAGCCGCTCCGGAGACAGATGTCCCTGTGGACACCAACCTCATTGAATTTGA
TACCAACTATGCCACAGACCCAGCTTTCTTGTACAAAGTGGTTGATATCGGAGGTGGAGGTAGCGGAGGT
GGAGGTAGCAAGAGCATGTCTAGCATGGTGTCAGACACTAGCTGCACATTCCCTTCATCTGATGGTATAT
TCTGGAAGCATTGGATTCAAACCAAGGATGGGCAGTGTGGCAGTCCATTAGTATCAACTAGAGATGGGTT
CATTGTTGGTATACACTCAGCATCGAATTTCACCAACACAAACAATTATTTCACAAGCGTGCCGAAAAAC
TTCATGGAATTGTTGACAAATCAGGAGGCGCAGCAGTGGGTTAGTGGTTGGCGATTAAACGCTGACTCAG
TATTGTGGGGGGGCCATAAAGTTTTCATGCCCAAACCTGGCTACCCATACGATGTTCCTGACTATGCGGG
CTATCCCTATGACGTCCCGGACTATGCATGAGGATCCGAGCTCGGTACCAAGCTTAAGTTTAAACCGCTG
ATCAGCCTCGACTGTGCCTTCTAGTTGCCAGCCATCTGTTGTTTGCCCCTCCCCCGTGCCTTCCTTGACC
CTGGAAGGTGCCACTCCCACTGTCCTTTCCTAATAAAATGAGGAAATTGCATCGCATTGTCTGAGTAGGT
GTCATTCTATTCTGGGGGGTGGGGTGGGGCAGGACAGCAAGGGGGAGGATTGGGAAGACAATAGCAGGCA
TGCTGGGGATGCGGTGGGCTCTATGGCTTCTGAGGCGGAAAGAACCAGCTGGGGCTCTAGGGGGTATCCC
C
[124 nt withheld, positions 2872-2995]
C
[91 nt withheld, positions 2997-3087]
A
[49 nt withheld, positions 3089-3137]
CCTTTGACGTTGGAGTCCACGTTCTTT
[37 nt withheld, positions 3165-3201]
ACCCTATCTCGGTCTATTCTTTTGATTTATAAGGGATTTTGCCGATTTCGGCCTATTGGTTAAAAAATGA
GCTGATTTAACAAAAATTTAACGCGAATTAATTCTGTGGAATGTGTGTCAGTTAGGGTGTGGAAAGTCCC
CAGGCTCCCCAGCAGGCAGAAGTATGCAAAGCATGCATCTCAATTAGTCAGCAACCAGGTGTGGAAAGTC
CCCAGGCTCCCCAGCAGGCAGAAGTATGCAAAGCATGCATCTCAATTAGTCAGCAACCATAGTCCCGCCC
CTAACTCCGCCCATCCCGCCCCTAACTCCGCCCAGTTCCGCCCATTCTCCGCCCCATGGCTGACTAATTT
TTTTTATTTATGCAGAGGCCGAGGCCGCCTCTGCCTCTGAGCTATTCCAGAAGTAGTGAGGAGGCTTTTT
TGGAGGCCTAGGCTTTTGCAAAAAGCTCCCGGGAGCTTGTATATCCATTTTCGGATCTGATCAGCACGTG
TTGACAATTAATCATCGGCATAGTATATCGGCATAGTATAATACGACAAGGTGAGGAACTAAACCATGGC
CAAGTTGACCAGTGCCGTTCCGGTGCTCACCGCGCGCGACGTCGCCGGAGCGGTCGAGTTCTGGACCGAC
CGGCTCGGGTTCTCCCGGGACTTCGTGGAGGACGACTTCGCCGGTGTGGTCCGGGACGACGTGACCCTGT
TCATCAGCGCGGTCCAGGACCAGGTGGTGCCGGACAACACCCTGGCCTGGGTGTGGGTGCGCGGCCTGGA
CGAGCTGTACGCCGAGTGGTCGGAGGTCGTGTCCACGAACTTCCGGGACGCCTCCGGGCCGGCCATGACC
GAGATCGGCGAGCAGCCGTGGGGGCGGGAGTTCGCCCTGCGCGACCCGGCCGGCAACTGCGTGCACTTCG
TGGCCGAGGAGCAGGACTGACACGTGCTACGAGATTTCGATTCCACCGCCGCCTTCTATGAAAGGTTGGG
CTTCGGAATCGTTTTCCGGGACGCCGGCTGGATGATCCTCCAGCGCGGGGATCTCATGCTGGAGTTCTTC
GCCCACCCCAACTTGTTTATTGCAGCTTATAATGGTTACAAATAAAGCAATAGCATCACAAATTTCACAA
ATAAAGCATTTTTTTCACTGCATTCTAGTTGTGGTTTGTCCAAACTCATCAATGTATCTTATCATGTCTG
TATACCGTCGACCTCTAGCTAGAGCTTGGCGTAATCATGGTCATAGCTGTTTCCTGTGTGAAATTGTTAT
CCGCTCACAATTCCACACAACATACGAGCCGGAAGCATAAAGTGTAAAGCCTGGGGTGCCTAATGAGTGA
GCTAACTCACATTAATTGCGTTGCGCTCACTGCCCGCTTTCCAGTCGGGAAACCTGTCGTGCCAGCTGCA
TTAATGAATCGGCCAACGCGCGGGGAGAGGCGGTTTGCGTATTGGGCGCTCTTCCGCTTCCTCGCTCACT
GACTCGCTGCGCTCGGTCGTTCGGCTGCGGCGAGCGGTATCAGCTCACTCAAAGGCGGTAATACGGTTAT
CCACAGAATCAGGGGATAACGCAGGAAAGAACATGTGAGCAAAAGGCCAGCAAAAGGCCAGGAACCGTAA
AAAGGCCGCGTTGCTGGCGTTTTTCCATAGGCTCCGCCCCCCTGACGAGCATCACAAAAATCGACGCTCA
AGTCAGAGGTGGCGAAACCCGACAGGACTATAAAGATACCAGGCGTTTCCCCCTGGAAGCTCCCTCGTGC
GCTCTCCTGTTCCGACCCTGCCGCTTACCGGATACCTGTCCGCCTTTCTCCCTTCGGGAAGCGTGGCGCT
TTCTCATAGCTCACGCTGTAGGTATCTCAGTTCGGTGTAGGTCGTTCGCTCCAAGCTGGGCTGTGTGCAC
GAACCCCCCGTTCAGCCCGACCGCTGCGCCTTATCCGGTAACTATCGTCTTGAGTCCAACCCGGTAAGAC
ACGACTTATCGCCACTGGCAGCAGCCACTGGTAACAGGATTAGCAGAGCGAGGTATGTAGGCGGTGCTAC
AGAGTTCTTGAAGTGGTGGCCTAACTACGGCTACACTAGAAGAACAGTATTTGGTATCTGCGCTCTGCTG
AAGCCAGTTACCTTCGGAAAAAGAGTTGGTAGCTCTTGATCCGGCAAACAAACCACCGCTGGTAGCGGTG
GTTTTTTTGTTTGCAAGCAGCAGATTACGCGCAGAAAAAAAGGATCTCAAGAAGATCCTTTGATCTTTTC
TACGGGGTCTGACGCTCAGTGGAACGAAAACTCACGTTAAGGGATTTTGGTCATGAGATTATCAAAAAGG
ATCTTCACCTAGATCCTTTTAAATTAAAAATGAAGTTTTAAATCAATCTAAAGTATATATGAGTAAACTT
GGTCTGACAGTTACCAATGCTTAATCAGTGAGGCACCTATCTCAGCGATCTGTCTATTTCGTTCATCCAT
AGTTGCCTGACTCCCCGTCGTGTAGATAACTACGATACGGGAGGGCTTACCATCTGGCCCCAGTGCTGCA
ATGATACCGCGAGACCCACGCTCACCGGCTCCAGATTTATCAGCAATAAACCAGCCAGCCGGAAGGGCCG
AGCGCAGAAGTGGTCCTGCAACTTTATCCGCCTCCATCCAGTCTATTAATTGTTGCCGGGAAGCTAGAGT
AAGTAGTTCGCCAGTTAATAGTTTGCGCAACGTTGTTGCCATTGCTACAGGCATCGTGGTGTCACGCTCG
TCGTTTGGTATGGCTTCATTCAGCTCCGGTTCCCAACGATCAAGGCGAGTTACATGATCCCCCATGTTGT
GCAAAAAAGCGGTTAGCTCCTTCGGTCCTCCGATCGTTGTCAGAAGTAAGTTGGCCGCAGTGTTATCACT
CATGGTTATGGCAGCACTGCATAATTCTCTTACTGTCATGCCATCCGTAAGATGCTTTTCTGTGACTGGT
GAGTACTCAACCAAGTCATTCTGAGAATAGTGTATGCGGCGACCGAGTTGCTCTTGCCCGGCGTCAATAC
GGGATAATACCGCGCCACATAGCAGAACTTTAAAAGTGCTCATCATTGGAAAACGTTCTTCGGGGCGAAA
ACTCTCAAGGATCTTACCGCTGTTGAGATCCAGTTCGATGTAACCCACTCGTGCACCCAACTGATCTTCA
GCATCTTTTACTTTCACCAGCGTTTCTGGGTGAGCAAAAACAGGAAGGCAAAATGCCGCAAAAAAGGGAA
TAAGGGCGACACGGAAATGTTGAATACTCATACTCTTCCTTTTTCAATATTATTGAAGCATTTATCAGGG
TTATTGTCTCATGAGCGGATACATATTTGAATGTATTTAGAAAAATAAACAAATAGGGGTTCCGCGCACA
TTTCCCCGAAAAGTGCCACCTGACGTC
Features (pLannotate 1.2.2; 25 found; start..end, strand, type, name):
     28..80      -  misc_feature   bom (fragment): basis of mobility region from pBR322
    235..614     +  enhancer       CMV enhancer: human cytomegalovirus immediate early enhancer
    615..818     +  promoter       CMV promoter: human cytomegalovirus (CMV) immediate early promoter
    814..847     +  LTR            5' LTR (truncated) (fragment): truncated 5' long terminal repeat (LTR) from HIV-1
    863..881     +  promoter       T7 promoter: promoter for bacteriophage T7 RNA polymerase
    941..965     +  protein_bind   attB1: mutant version of attB; recombination site for the Gateway® BP reaction BP Clonase™
    971..2119    +  CDS            ARRB2 (fragment): ARRB2_HUMAN - Also known as ARB2, ARR2. Experimental evidence at protein level: Swiss-Prot protein existence level 1. Functions in regulating agonist-mediated G-protein coupled receptor (GPCR) signaling by mediating both receptor desensitization and resensitization processes. During homologous desensitization, beta- arrestins bind to the GPRK-phosphorylated receptor and sterically preclude its coupling to the cognate G-protein; the binding appears to require additional receptor determinants exposed only in the active receptor conformation. The beta-arrestins target many receptors for internali
   2118..2142    -  protein_bind   attB2: mutant version of attB; recombination site for the Gateway® BP reaction BP Clonase™
   2180..2479    +  CDS            TEV protease (fragment): tobacco etch virus protease (Kapust et al., 2001)
   2492..2548    +  CDS            3xHA (fragment): three tandem HA epitope tags
   2602..2826    +  polyA_signal   bGH poly(A) signal: bovine growth hormone polyadenylation signal
   2830..2851    +  promoter       SV40 promoter (fragment): SV40 enhancer and early promoter
   2872..3300    +  rep_origin     f1 ori (sequence partly withheld): f1 bacteriophage origin of replication; arrow indicates direction of (+) strand synthesis
   3314..3643    +  promoter       SV40 promoter: SV40 enhancer and early promoter
   3691..3738    +  promoter       EM7 promoter: synthetic bacterial promoter&nbsp
   3757..4131    +  CDS            BleoR: antibiotic-binding protein; Sh ble from Streptoalloteichus hindustanus; confers resistance to bleomycin, phleomycin, and Zeocin™
   4141..4266    +  CDS            ble (fragment): BLE_KLEPN - Experimental evidence at protein level: Swiss-Prot protein existence level 1. Binding protein with a strong affinity to the bleomycin family of antibiotics. Binds to CL990; an antimitotic-antibiotic compound. From Klebsiella pneumoniae.
   4261..4382    +  polyA_signal   SV40 poly(A) signal: SV40 polyadenylation signal
   4455..4471    -  protein_bind   lac operator: The lac repressor binds to the lac operator to inhibit transcription in E. coli. This inhibition can be relieved by adding lactose or isopropyl-β-D-thiogalactopyranoside (IPTG). lac repressor encoded by lacI
   4479..4509    -  promoter       lac promoter: promoter for the E. coli lac operon
   4524..4545    -  protein_bind   CAP binding site: CAP binding activates transcription in the presence of cAMP. E. coli catabolite activator protein
   4558..4650    -  CDS            lacI (fragment): lac repressor; lacI; The lac repressor binds to the lac operator to inhibit transcription in E. coli. This inhibition can be relieved by adding lactose or isopropyl-β-D-thiogalactopyranoside (IPTG).
   4833..5421    -  rep_origin     ori: high-copy-number ColE1/pMB1/pBR322/pUC origin of replication
   5592..6452    -  CDS            AmpR: β-lactamase; bla; confers resistance to ampicillin, carbenicillin, and related antibiotics
   6453..6557    -  promoter       AmpR promoter: bla
