[The description below was written by a language model from this plasmid's Addgene catalogue record and pLannotate feature annotations shown in this document.]
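Description:
pcDNA3.1_Zeo_ARRB2-1-383-CTEV-2xHA is a 6.6 kb mammalian expression plasmid built on a pcDNA3.1 backbone carrying a Zeocin marker. It is made for split TEV protease assays that report recruitment of beta-arrestin-2 to activated G-protein coupled receptors. It is maintained in E. coli through a high-copy ColE1/pUC-type origin with ampicillin resistance (bla under its own promoter). An f1 origin is also present. For selection in mammalian cells, an SV40 early promoter drives the Sh ble (BleoR) gene, followed by an SV40 polyadenylation signal. An EM7 bacterial promoter sits upstream of the same gene, so Zeocin selection can also work in bacteria.

The expression cassette uses the CMV immediate-early enhancer and promoter, with a T7 promoter just downstream, and ends in the bGH polyadenylation signal. The insert was introduced by Gateway cloning. A truncated human ARRB2 coding sequence, residues 1–383 according to the plasmid name and annotated as a fragment in the table, is flanked by attB1 and attB2 sites. Downstream of attB2 comes a partial TEV protease coding region corresponding to the C-terminal fragment (CTEV). An HA epitope follows it, catalogued as 2xHA and detected by the annotator as a fragment of a 3xHA tag, which allows the fusion to be detected by immunological methods.

In a split TEV assay, this arrestin–CTEV fusion is paired with a receptor fused to the complementary N-terminal TEV fragment. That partner construct is not part of this record. Ligand-induced arrestin recruitment brings the two halves together and restores protease activity, which is then converted into a reporter readout. A few short annotations, such as the HIV-1 LTR fragment, the lacI fragment and the Klebsiella ble fragment, are probably incidental sequence matches rather than functional elements.
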