Addgene plasmid #194382: pcDNA3.1_Zeo_ARRB2-1-383-CTEV-2xHA
Purpose: Split TEV assays
Depositing lab: Michael Wehr. Publication: Improved Split TEV GPCR beta-arrestin-2 Recruitment Assays via Systematic Analysis of Signal Peptide and beta-arrestin Binding Motif Variants. Wu Y, von Hauff IV, Jensen N, Rossner MJ, Wehr MC. Biosensors (Basel). 2022 Dec 29;13(1):48. doi: 10.3390/bios13010048. PubMed 36671883.
Backbone
  Vector backbone: pcDNA3.1
  Vector type: Mammalian Expression
  Selectable markers: Zeocin
Growth in bacteria
  Bacterial resistance: Ampicillin, 100 μg/mL
  Growth temperature: 37°C
  Growth strain: DH5alpha
  Copy number: High Copy
Gene/Insert
  Gene/Insert name: ARRB2-CTEV-2xHA
  Species: H. sapiens (human), Synthetic
  Entrez Gene: ARRB2 (a.k.a. ARB2, ARR2, BARR2)
  Promoter: CMV
  Tag / fusion protein: 2xHA (C terminal on insert)
  Cloning method: Gateway Cloning
  Sequencing primers: 5′ CGCAAATGGGCGGTAGGCGTG; 3′ TAGAAGGCACAGTCGAGG
Terms and licenses: Academic/Nonprofit Terms; Industry Terms: Not Available to Industry
How to cite: pcDNA3.1_Zeo_ARRB2-1-383-CTEV-2xHA was a gift from Michael Wehr (Addgene plasmid # 194382 ; http://n2t.net/addgene:194382 ; RRID:Addgene_194382)
